Addgene plasmid #146952: pAc5.1B-lambdaN-HA-DmAGO1-E798AQ800A_M
Purpose: Insect Expression of DmAGO1-E798AQ800A
Depositing lab: Elisa Izaurralde. Depositing organization: Max Planck Institute for Developmental Biology. Publication: Crystal structure of the MID-PIWI lobe of a eukaryotic Argonaute protein. Boland A, Huntzinger E, Schmidt S, Izaurralde E, Weichenrieder O. Proc Natl Acad Sci U S A. 2011 Jun 28;108(26):10466-71. doi: 10.1073/pnas.1103946108. Epub 2011 Jun 6. PubMed 21646546.
Backbone
  Vector backbone: Unknown
  Vector type: Insect Expression
Growth in bacteria
  Bacterial resistance: Ampicillin, 100 μg/mL
  Growth temperature: 37°C
  Growth strain: DH5alpha
  Copy number: Low Copy
Gene/Insert
  Gene/Insert name: DmAGO1-E798AQ800A
  Species: D. melanogaster (fly)
  Mutation: variation with 2 non silent mutations V315A and H913R compared with the sequnce given by NCBI:gi:24653500.
  Entrez Gene: AGO1 (a.k.a. Dmel_CG6671, AGO-1, Ago, Ago-1, Ago1, Agp1, CG6671, Dm Ago1, DmAgo1, Dmel\CG6671, MRE20, ago-1, ago1, ago1-1, anon-WO0257455.29, argonaute1, dAGO1, dAgo1, dmAgo1, l(2)04845, l(2)4845, l(2)k00208, l(2)k08121)
  Cloning method: Unknown
Terms and licenses: Academic/Nonprofit Terms; Industry Terms: Not Available to Industry
Depositor comments: Plasmids from this collection were made available to the research community and donated after the lab closed. Please note that the sequence provided by the depositing laboratory may be theoretical/predicted or based on Sanger sequencing results. There may be discrepancies between sequencing results obtained by Addgene and the depositor sequence. If an Addgene verified sequence is not available, please contact before placing your order to request that our lab fully sequence the plasmid.
How to cite: pAc5.1B-lambdaN-HA-DmAGO1-E798AQ800A_M was a gift from Elisa Izaurralde (Addgene plasmid # 146952 ; http://n2t.net/addgene:146952 ; RRID:Addgene_146952)
