[The description below was written by a language model from this plasmid's Addgene catalogue record and pLannotate feature annotations shown in this document.]
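Description:
pAc5.1B-lambdaN-HA-DmAGO1-E798AQ800A_M is an 8.4 kb insect-cell expression plasmid encoding a mutant form of Drosophila melanogaster Argonaute 1 (AGO1). The catalogue lists the backbone as unknown, although the name and the annotated parts point to a pAc5.1-type vector. The strong, constitutive Drosophila actin 5C (Ac5) promoter drives the open reading frame, and an SV40 polyadenylation signal lies downstream. In bacteria the plasmid is maintained through a ColE1/pUC-type origin and selected with ampicillin via the β-lactamase gene and its own promoter. The record lists it as low copy even though the annotated origin is a high-copy type. Short fragments annotated as a tetracycline resistance gene and SV40 large T antigen appear to be non-functional backbone remnants. No selection marker for insect cells is annotated.

The coding region begins with a short fragment of the bacteriophage lambda N protein, followed by an HA epitope (annotated as a fragment of a 3xHA tag) and then the AGO1 sequence. The annotation tool labelled the AGO1 region by homology to rat Ago2, but the catalogue identifies it as fly AGO1. The lambda N peptide binds BoxB RNA hairpins, so fusions of this kind are generally used to tether a protein to a BoxB-containing reporter mRNA and measure its silencing activity independently of a guide RNA, while the HA tag allows detection or immunoprecipitation. The insert carries the E798A and Q800A substitutions given in its name, and it also differs from the NCBI reference at V315A and H913R. A vector-derived V5 tag is annotated downstream of the insert, but the record does not state whether it is translated in frame. The associated work concerns the structure of the Argonaute MID-PIWI lobe, which suggests these are structure-guided mutations for functional testing. The depositor sequence may be theoretical rather than fully verified.
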