Features (pLannotate 1.2.2; 11 found; start..end, strand, type, name):
     56..2568    +  promoter       Ac5 promoter: Drosophila melanogaster actin 5C promoter
   2589..2654    +  CDS            N (fragment): REGN_LAMBD - Experimental evidence at protein level: Swiss-Prot protein existence level 1. Plays a role as a transcriptional antitermination factor that allows the virus to initiate its lytic phase. Activates expression of the delayed viral early genes by modifying host RNA polymerase (RNAP) into a form that is resistant to termination signals. This antitermination function requires the host NusA protein which serves to stabilize the interaction between antitermination protein N and host RNA polymerase. From Escherichia phage lambda (Bacteriophage lambda).
   2685..2711    +  CDS            3xHA (fragment): three tandem HA epitope tags
   3060..5663    +  CDS            Ago2: AGO2_RAT - Also known as Eif2c2. Experimental evidence at protein level: Swiss-Prot protein existence level 1. Required for RNA-mediated gene silencing (RNAi) by the RNA- induced silencing complex (RISC). The 'minimal RISC' appears to include AGO2 bound to a short guide RNA such as a microRNA (miRNA) or short interfering RNA (siRNA). These guide RNAs direct RISC to complementary mRNAs that are targets for RISC-mediated gene silencing. The precise mechanism of gene silencing depends on the degree of complementarity between the miRNA or siRNA and its target. Binding of RISC to a perfectly comple
   5695..5736    +  CDS            V5 tag: epitope tag from simian virus 5
   5836..5970    -  polyA_signal   SV40 poly(A) signal: SV40 polyadenylation signal
   5993..6077    -  CDS            large T antigen (fragment): large T antigen from SV40 (simian virus 40)
   6078..6548    +  CDS            TcR (fragment): tetracycline efflux protein; tet; confers resistance to tetracycline
   6592..7180    -  rep_origin     ori: high-copy-number ColE1/pMB1/pBR322/pUC origin of replication
   7351..8211    -  CDS            AmpR: β-lactamase; bla; confers resistance to ampicillin, carbenicillin, and related antibiotics
   8212..8316    -  promoter       AmpR promoter: bla
>Addgene plasmid #146952 | pAc5.1B-lambdaN-HA-DmAGO1-E798AQ800A_M | depositor full sequence | sequence record 289399 | Full Sequence
CTTCAAGGAATTAATTCTATATTCTAAAAACACAAATGATACTTCTAAAAAAAATCATGAATGGCATCAA
CTCTGAATCAAATCTTTGCAGATGCACCTACTTCTCATTTCCACTGTCACATCATTTTTCCAGATCTCGC
TGCCTGTTATGTGGCCCACAAACCAAGACACGTTTTATGGCCATTAAAGCTGGCTGATCGTCGCCAAACA
CCAAATACATATCAATATGTACATTCGAGAAAGAAGCGATCAAAGAAGCGTCTTCGGGCGAGTAGGAGAA
TGCGGAGGAGAAGGAGAACGAGCTGATCTAGTATCTCTCCACAATCCAATGCCAACTGACCAACTGGCCA
TATTCGGAGCAATTTGAAGCCAATTTCCATCGCCTGGCGATCGCTCCATTCTTGGCTATATGTTTTTCAC
CGTTCCCGGGGCCATTTTCAAAGACTCGTCGGTAAGATAAGATTGTGTCACTCGCTGTCTCTCTTCATTT
GTCGAAGAATGCTGAGGAATTTCGCGATGACGTCGGCGAGTATTTTGAAGAATGAGAATAATTTGTATTT
ATACGAAAATCAGTTAGTGGAATTTTCTACAAAAACATGTTATCTATAGATAATTTTGTTGCAAAATATG
TTGACTATGACAAAGATTGTATGTATATACCTTTAATGTATTCTCATTTTCTTATGTATTTATAATGGCA
ATGATGATACTGATGATATTTTAAGATGATGCCAGACCACAGGCTGATTTCTGCGTCTTTTGCCGAACGC
AGTGCATGTGCGGTTGTTGTTTTTTGGAATAGTTTCAATTTTCGGACTGTCCGCTTTGATTTCAGTTTCT
TGGCTTATTCAAAAAGCAAAGTAAAGCCAAAAAAGCGAGATGGCAATACCAAATGCGGCAAAACGGTAGT
GGAAGGAAAGGGGTGCGGGGCAGCGGAAGGAAGGGTGGGGCGGGGCGTGGCGGGGTCTGTGGCTGGGCGC
GACGTCACCGACGTTGGAGCCACTCCTTTGACCATGTGTGCGTGTGTGTATTATTCGTGTCTCGCCACTC
GCCGGTTGTTTTTTTCTTTTTATCTCGCTCTCTCTAGCGCCATCTCGTACGCATGCTCAACGCACCGCAT
GTTGCCGTGTCCTTTATGCGTCATTTTGGCTCGAAATAGGCAATTATTTAAACAAAGATTAGTCAACGAA
AACGCTAAAATAAATAAGTCTACAATATGGTTACTTATTGCCATGTGTGTGCAGCCAACGATAGCAACAA
AAGCAACAACACAGTGGCTTTCCCTCTTTCACTTTTTGTTTGCAAGCGCGTGCGAGCAAGACGGCACGAC
CGGCAAACGCAATTACGCTGACAAAGAGCAGACGAAGTTTTGGCCGAAAAACATCAAGGCGCCTGATACG
AATGCATTTGCAATAACAATTGCGATATTTAATATTGTTTATGAAGCTGTTTGACTTCAAAACACACAAA
AAAAAAAATAAAACAAATTATTTGAAAGAGAATTAGGAATCGGACAGCTTATCGTTACGGGCTAACAGCA
CACCGAGACGAAATAGCTTACCTGACGTCACAGCCTCTGGAAGAACTGCCGCCAAGCAGAGAGAGAGAGA
AAAAGAGGGAGAGCAGCTTAGACCGCATGTGCTTGTGTGTGAGGCGTCTCTCTCTTCGTCTCCTGTTTGC
GCAAACGCATAGACTGCACTGAGAAAATCGATTACCTATTTTTTATGAATGAATATTTGCACTATTACTA
TTCAAAACTATTAAGATAGCAATCACATTCAATAGCCAAATACTATACCACCTGAGCGATGCAACGAAAT
GATCAATTTGAGCAAAAATGCTGCATATTTAGGACGGCATCATTATAGAAATGCTTCTTGCTGTGTACTT
TTCTCTCGTCTGGCAGCTGTTTCGCCGTTATTGTTAAAACCGGCTTAAGTTAGGTGTGTTTTCTACGACT
AGTGATGCCCCTACTAGAAGATGTGTGTTGCACAAATGTCCCTGAATAACCAATTTGAAGTGCAGATAGC
AGTAAACGTAAGCTAATATGAATATTATTTAACTGTAATGTTTTAATATCGCTGGACATTACTAATAAAC
CCACTATAAACACATGTACATATGTATGTTTTGGCATACAATGAGTAGTTGGGGAAAAAATGTGTAAAAG
CACCGTGACCATCACAGCATAAAGATAACCAGCTGAAGTATCGAATATGAGTAACCCCCAAATTGAATCA
CATGCCGCAACTGATAGGACCCATGGAAGTACACTCTTCATGGCGATATACAAGACACACACAAGCACGA
ACACCCAGTTGCGGAGGAAATTCTCCGTAAATGAAAACCCAATCGGCGAACAATTCATACCCATATATGG
TAAAAGTTTTGAACGCGACTTGAGAGCGGAGAGCATTGCGGCTGATAAGGTTTTAGCGCTAAGCGGGCTT
TATAAAACGGGCTGCGGGACCAGTTTTCATATCACTACCGTTTGAGTTCTTGTGCTGTGTGGATACTCCT
CCCGACACAAAGCCGCTCCATCAGCCAGCAGTCGTCTAATCCAGAGACCCCGGATCGGGGTACCCAACAT
GGACGCACAAACACGACGACGTGAGCGTCGCGCTGAGAAACAAGCTCAATGGAAAGCTGCAAACGGTGGA
TCTCCTCCAAGCTTGAATTCTATGTACCCATACGATGTTCCAGATTACGCTATGTCCACGGAGCGTGAGC
TGGCTCCCGGTGGGCCAGCTCAGCTCCATCCGCACACGCTGCCGCTGACTTTTCCGGATCTCCAGATGAC
CTCCACCGTGGGCATCATTGGGAAAGTCTACGAGTCACAGTGGACCCCCTCGCCCACTCGGCCTCAGAGT
CCCTCTCAGGCGCAGACTAGCTTCGACACGCTCACATCACCACCAGCGCCCGGCTCGTCGGTCAATCCCA
CCGCCGTCACCAGCCCAAGTGCCCAGAATGTGGCCGCTGGTGGAGCAACTGTGGCCGGTGCAGCAGCAAC
TGCCGCCCAGGTGGCCTCCGCCTTGGGTGCCACCACCGGCAGCGTGACGCCAGCAATTGCCACCGCAACG
CCAGCCACGCAGCCGGATATGCCCGTCTTTACGTGTCCACGACGCCCGAATCTCGGACGAGAGGGTCGCC
CGATTGTGCTGCGCGCCAATCACTTCCAGGTGACAATGCCGCGTGGCTATGTGCATCACTATGACATCAA
TATACAGCCGGACAAGTGTCCGCGAAAGGTGAACCGTGAGATTATCGAGACTATGGTGCATGCCTATAGC
AAGATCTTCGGAGTGCTCAAGCCGGTGTTCGATGGTCGCAACAATCTGTATACCCGCGATCCCCTGCCCA
TTGGCAACGAGCGTCTAGAGCTGGAGGTTACTCTACCCGGCGAGGGCAAAGATCGAATCTTTCGCGTGAC
GATCAAGTGGCAGGCTCAGGTCTCGCTCTTCAATTTGGAGGAAGCTCTCGAAGGCCGCACGCGGCAGATA
CCCTATGATGCCATTTTGGCGCTCGATGTGGTCATGCGCCATCTGCCCAGCATGACGTACACGCCAGTGG
GACGTAGCTTCTTCAGTTCCCCGGAGGGTTACTACCATCCCCTGGGTGGTGGACGCGAGGTTTGGTTCGG
TTTCCATCAGAGCGCAAGGCCCTCGCAGTGGAAGATGATGCTCAATATCGATGTCTCGGCCACCGCTTTC
TACAAGGCTCAACCAGTCATTGACTTCATGTGCGAGGTGCTGGACATTCGCGACATCAACGAGCAGCGCA
AACCGCTCACCGATTCGCAGCGCGTCAAGTTCACGAAGGAGATCAAGGGTTTGAAGATCGAGATCACCCA
CTGCGGCCAGATGCGTCGCAAGTATCGTGTGTGCAACGTCACTCGCCGCCCCGCTCAGATGCAATCATTC
CCACTGCAGCTGGAGAACGGACAGACCGTAGAGTGCACCGTGGCCAAGTACTTCCTGGACAAGTACCGCA
TGAAATTGCGCTACCCGCACTTGCCCTGCCTGCAGGTTGGCCAAGAGCACAAGCACACTTACCTGCCTCT
AGAGGTGTGCAACATTGTGGCCGGACAGCGGTGCATTAAAAAGCTGACCGATATGCAGACGTCGACCATG
ATCAAGGCCACAGCTCGTTCAGCTCCGGATCGTGAGCGTGAGATTAACAACTTGGTAAAGCGCGCCGACT
TCAACAACGATTCGTATGTGCAAGAGTTTGGCCTGACCATCTCCAATTCGATGATGGAGGTACGAGGACG
CGTCTTGCCTCCTCCCAAGCTTCAGTATGGGGGACGTGTGTCTACCGGCCTCACCGGCCAGCAGCTGTTC
CCGCCACAGAACAAGGTGAGCTTGGCCTCGCCCAACCAGGGTGTATGGGATATGCGAGGCAAGCAGTTCT
TCACTGGCGTCGAGATCCGCATCTGGGCCATCGCCTGTTTTGCCCCACAGCGCACGGTGCGCGAGGATGC
GCTGCGTAATTTCACCCAGCAGCTGCAGAAGATCTCAAACGATGCAGGCATGCCGATAATTGGACAGCCG
TGCTTCTGTAAGTACGCCACCGGGCCGGATCAAGTGGAACCCATGTTCCGTTACCTGAAGATCACCTTCC
CCGGCCTGCAACTCGTCGTGGTTGTGCTGCCCGGCAAGACTCCAGTATACGCCGAGGTGAAGCGTGTAGG
TGACACCGTTCTGGGTATGGCCACCCAGTGTGTGCAGGCCAAGAACGTGAACAAGACATCGCCACAGACG
CTCTCTAATCTGTGTCTGAAGATCAACGTCAAGTTGGGCGGCATCAATTCAATTCTGGTCCCCTCCATTC
GGCCAAAGGTCTTCAATGAGCCGGTCATCTTTTTGGGTGCCGATGTGACACACCCACCAGCTGGCGACAA
CAAGAAACCATCGATTGCCGCCGTCGTGGGCTCCATGGATGCCCATCCATCGCGGTATGCCGCCACCGTT
CGCGTACAGCAGCACCGACAGGAGATCATCCAGGAGCTGAGCAGCATGGTGCGCGAGCTGTTGATCATGT
TCTACAAGTCGACGGGCGGCTACAAGCCCCACCGCATCATACTCTATCGTGACGGAGTCTCCGCAGGAGC
ATTCCCACATGTCCTGCAACACGAATTGACCGCCATTCGCGAGGCCTGCATTAAGCTAGAGCCAGAGTAT
CGGCCGGGCATCACATTCATTGTGGTGCAGAAGCGCCATCACACTCGACTCTTCTGCGCGGAGAAGAAGG
AGCAGAGCGGCAAATCGGGCAATATTCCCGCAGGCACCACCGTCGATGTGGGCATCACACATCCCACCGA
ATTTGATTTCTATCTATGCAGCCATCAGGGCATCCAGGGCACCAGTCGCCCCTCGCACTACCACGTTCTG
TGGGACGACAATCACTTTGACTCGGACGAGCTGCAGTGCCTCACGTATCAGCTATGCCGTACGTACGTGC
GCTGCACCCGATCCGTCAGTATACCGGCGCCAGCCTACTACGCCCATTTAGTGGCCTTCCGTGCCAGATA
TCATCTGGTGGAGAAGGAGCACGATTCGGGCGAGGGTTCGCACCAGAGCGGCTGCTCAGAGGATCGTACG
CCAGGTGCCATGGCCAGGGCCATCACTGTGCACGCGGATACCAAGAAGGTCATGTACTTTGCCTAACTCG
AGTCTAGAGGGCCCGCGGTTCGAAGGTAAGCCTATCCCTAACCCTCTCCTCGGTCTCGATTCTACGCGTA
CCGGTCATCATCACCATCACCATTGAGTTTAAACCCGCTGATCAGCCTCGACTGTGCCTTCTAAGGCCTG
AGCTCGCTGATCAGCCTCGATCGAGGATCCAGACATGATAAGATACATTGATGAGTTTGGACAAACCACA
ACTAGAATGCAGTGAAAAAAATGCTTTATTTGTGAAATTTGTGATGCTATTGCTTTATTTGTAACCATTA
TAAGCTGCAATAAACAAGTTAACAACAACAATTGCATTCATTTTATGTTTCAGGTTCAGGGGGAGGTGTG
GGAGGTTTTTTAAAGCAAGTAAAACCTCTACAAATGTGGTATGGCTGATTATGATCAGTCGACCGATGCC
CTTGAGAGCCTTCAACCCAGTCAGCTCCTTCCGGTGGGCGCGGGGCATGACTATCGTCGCCGCACTTATG
ACTGTCTTCTTTATCATGCAACTCGTAGGACAGGTGCCGGCAGCGCTCTGGGTCATTTTCGGCGAGGACC
GCTTTCGCTGGAGCGCGACGATGATCGGCCTGTCGCTTGCGGTATTCGGAATCTTGCACGCCCTCGCTCA
AGCCTTCGTCACTGGTCCCGCCACCAAACGTTTCGGCGAGAAGCAGGCCATTATCGCCGGCATGGCGGCC
GACGCGCTGGGCTACGTCTTGCTGGCGTTCGCGACGCGAGGCTGGATGGCCTTCCCCATTATGATTCTTC
TCGCTTCCGGCGGCATCGGGATGCCCGCGTTGCAGGCCATGCTGTCCAGGCAGGTAGATGACGACCATCA
GGGACAGCTTCAAGGATCGCTCGCGGCTCTTACCAGCCAGCAAAAGGCCAGGAACCGTAAAAAGGCCGCG
TTGCTGGCGTTTTTCCATAGGCTCCGCCCCCCTGACGAGCATCACAAAAATCGACGCTCAAGTCAGAGGT
GGCGAAACCCGACAGGACTATAAAGATACCAGGCGTTTCCCCCTGGAAGCTCCCTCGTGCGCTCTCCTGT
TCCGACCCTGCCGCTTACCGGATACCTGTCCGCCTTTCTCCCTTCGGGAAGCGTGGCGCTTTCTCAATGC
TCACGCTGTAGGTATCTCAGTTCGGTGTAGGTCGTTCGCTCCAAGCTGGGCTGTGTGCACGAACCCCCCG
TTCAGCCCGACCGCTGCGCCTTATCCGGTAACTATCGTCTTGAGTCCAACCCGGTAAGACACGACTTATC
GCCACTGGCAGCAGCCACTGGTAACAGGATTAGCAGAGCGAGGTATGTAGGCGGTGCTACAGAGTTCTTG
AAGTGGTGGCCTAACTACGGCTACACTAGAAGGACAGTATTTGGTATCTGCGCTCTGCTGAAGCCAGTTA
CCTTCGGAAAAAGAGTTGGTAGCTCTTGATCCGGCAAACAAACCACCGCTGGTAGCGGTGGTTTTTTTGT
TTGCAAGCAGCAGATTACGCGCAGAAAAAAAGGATCTCAAGAAGATCCTTTGATCTTTTCTACGGGGTCT
GACGCTCAGTGGAACGAAAACTCACGTTAAGGGATTTTGGTCATGAGATTATCAAAAAGGATCTTCACCT
AGATCCTTTTAAATTAAAAATGAAGTTTTAAATCAATCTAAAGTATATATGAGTAAACTTGGTCTGACAG
TTACCAATGCTTAATCAGTGAGGCACCTATCTCAGCGATCTGTCTATTTCGTTCATCCATAGTTGCCTGA
CTCCCCGTCGTGTAGATAACTACGATACGGGAGGGCTTACCATCTGGCCCCAGTGCTGCAATGATACCGC
GAGACCCACGCTCACCGGCTCCAGATTTATCAGCAATAAACCAGCCAGCCGGAAGGGCCGAGCGCAGAAG
TGGTCCTGCAACTTTATCCGCCTCCATCCAGTCTATTAATTGTTGCCGGGAAGCTAGAGTAAGTAGTTCG
CCAGTTAATAGTTTGCGCAACGTTGTTGCCATTGCTGCAGGCATCGTGGTGTCACGCTCGTCGTTTGGTA
TGGCTTCATTCAGCTCCGGTTCCCAACGATCAAGGCGAGTTACATGATCCCCCATGTTGTGCAAAAAAGC
GGTTAGCTCCTTCGGTCCTCCGATCGTTGTCAGAAGTAAGTTGGCCGCAGTGTTATCACTCATGGTTATG
GCAGCACTGCATAATTCTCTTACTGTCATGCCATCCGTAAGATGCTTTTCTGTGACTGGTGAGTACTCAA
CCAAGTCATTCTGAGAATAGTGTATGCGGCGACCGAGTTGCTCTTGCCCGGCGTCAACACGGGATAATAC
CGCGCCACATAGCAGAACTTTAAAAGTGCTCATCATTGGAAAACGTTCTTCGGGGCGAAAACTCTCAAGG
ATCTTACCGCTGTTGAGATCCAGTTCGATGTAACCCACTCGTGCACCCAACTGATCTTCAGCATCTTTTA
CTTTCACCAGCGTTTCTGGGTGAGCAAAAACAGGAAGGCAAAATGCCGCAAAAAAGGGAATAAGGGCGAC
ACGGAAATGTTGAATACTCATACTCTTCCTTTTTCAATATTATTGAAGCATTTATCAGGGTTATTGTCTC
ATGAGCGGATACATATTTGAATGTATTTAGAAAAATAAACAAATAGGGGTTCCGCGCACATTTCCCCGAA
AAGTGCCACCTGACGTCTAAGAAACCATTATTATCATGACATTAACCTATAAAAATAGGCGTATCACGAG
GCCCTTTCGT
